>Addgene plasmid #237416 | FLAG-sc-WDR59-SEC13 | addgene full sequence | sequence record 474950 | Addgene NGS Result
TTCGAGCTCGCCCGACATTGATTATTGACTAGTTATTAATAGTAATCAATTACGGGGTCATTAGTTCATA
GCCCATATATGGAGTTCCGCGTTACATAACTTACGGTAAATGGCCCGCCTGGCTGACCGCCCAACGACCC
CCGCCCATTGACGTCAATAATGACGTATGTTCCCATAGTAACGCCAATAGGGACTTTCCATTGACGTCAA
TGGGTGGAGTATTTACGGTAAACTGCCCACTTGGCAGTACATCAAGTGTATCATATGCCAAGTACGCCCC
CTATTGACGTCAATGACGGTAAATGGCCCGCCTGGCATTATGCCCAGTACATGACCTTATGGGACTTTCC
TACTTGGCAGTACATCTACGTATTAGTCATCGCTATTACCATGGTGATGCGGTTTTGGCAGTACATCAAT
GGGCGTGGATAGCGGTTTGACTCACGGGGATTTCCAAGTCTCCACCCCATTGACGTCAATGGGAGTTTGT
TTTGGCACCAAAATCAACGGGACTTTCCAAAATGTCGTAACAACTCCGCCCCATTGACGCAAATGGGCGG
TAGGCGTGTACGGTGGGAGGTCTATATAAGCAGAGCTCGTTTAGTGAACCGTCAGATCGCCTGGAGACGC
CATCCACGCTGTTTTGACCTCCATAGAAGACACCGGGACCGATCCAGCCTCCGCGGCCGGGAACGGTGCA
TTGGAACGCGGATTCCCCGTGCCAAGAGTGACGTAAGTACCGCCTATAGAGTCTATAGGCCCACCCCCTT
GGCTTCGTTAGAACGCGGCTACAATTAATACATAACCTTATGTATCATACACATACGATTTAGGTGACAC
TATAGAATAACATCCACTTTGCCTTTCTCTCCACAGGTGTCCACTCCCAGGTCCAACTGCACCTCGGTTC
TATCGATTGAATTCACCATGGAAATGGACTACAAGGATGACGATGACAAGGGTGGTGGTGGTGGTGCGTC
GACGATGGCGGCGCGATGGAGCAGCGAAAACGTGGTTGTAGAGTTCCGTGACTCCCAGGCAACTGCGATG
TCTGTGGACTGTCTTGGGCAGCATGCAGTGCTTTCTGGCCGCAGATTCTTATACATCGTCAATCTAGATG
CCCCTTTCGAAGGTCACCGAAAGATCTCTCGCCAGAGCAAATGGGACATTGGAGCTGTGCAGTGGAATCC
TCATGACAGCTTTGCACACTATTTTGCGGCTTCGAGTAACCAACGAGTAGACCTTTACAAGTGGAAAGAC
GGCAGTGGGGAAGTTGGCACAACCTTACAAGGCCACACTCGTGTCATCAGCGACTTGGACTGGGCGGTGT
TTGAGCCTGACCTCCTGGTTACCAGCTCTGTGGACACCTACATCTACATTTGGGATATCAAAGACACAAG
GAAACCTACTGTTGCACTGTCTGCTGTTGCGGGTGCCTCCCAGGTCAAATGGAATAAAAAAAATGCTAAC
TGCCTTGCCACCAGCCATGACGGCGATGTGCGGATATGGGATAAGAGGAAACCCAGTACAGCAGTGGAAT
ATCTAGCCGCCCACCTCTCCAAAATCCATGGCCTGGACTGGCACCCAGACAGCGAGCACATTCTTGCTAC
CTCCAGTCAAGACAATTCTGTGAAGTTCTGGGATTACCGCCAGCCTCGGAAATACCTCAATATTCTTCCT
TGCCAGGTGCCTGTCTGGAAGGCCAGATACACACCTTTCAGCAATGGATTGGTGACTGTGATGGTTCCCC
AGCTGCGGAGGGAAAACAGCCTTCTCCTGTGGAATGTCTTTGACTTGAACACCCCAGTCCACACCTTCGT
GGGGCATGATGATGTGGTCCTGGAGTTCCAGTGGAGGAAGCAGAAGGAAGGGTCCAAGGACTATCAACTG
GTGACGTGGTCCCGGGATCAGACCTTGAGAATGTGGCGGGTGGATTCCCAGATGCAGAGGCTTTGTGCAA
ATGACATATTAGATGGTGTTGATGAGTTCATTGAGAGTATTTCCCTTCTGCCGGAACCTGAGAAGACCCT
GCACACTGAAGATACAGATCACCAGCACACTGCAAGCCATGGGGAGGAAGAAGCCCTAAAAGAAGATCCC
CCTAGAAATCTCCTGGAAGAGAGGAAATCAGATCAACTGGGGCTGCCTCAGACCTTGCAGCAGGAATTCT
CCCTGATCAATGTGCAAATCCGGAATGTCAATGTGGAGATGGATGCGGCAGACAGGAGCTGCACAGTGTC
TGTGCACTGCAGCAACCATCGTGTCAAGATGCTGGTGAAGTTCCCTGCACAGTACCCAAACAACGCCGCC
CCTTCCTTCCAGTTTATTAACCCCACAACCATCACATCCACCATGAAAGCTAAGCTGCTGAAGATCCTGA
AGGACACAGCCCTGCAGAAAGTGAAGCGTGGCCAGAGCTGCCTGGAGCCCTGCCTGCGCCAGCTCGTCTC
CTGCCTTGAGTCCTTTGTGAACCAGGAAGACAGCGCTTCCAGCAACCCGTTTGCACTCCCCAACTCTGTC
ACTCCCCCCTTACCGACGTTTGCGCGGGTGACCACGGCTTACGGGTCGTACCAGGACGCCAACATTCCCT
TTCCTAGGACTTCTGGGGCCAGGTTCTGCGGAGCAGGTTACCTGGTATATTTCACAAGGCCCATGACAAT
GCATCGGGCGGTGTCTCCCACAGAGCCTACTCCGAGATCTCTCTCAGCCTTGTCTGCTTATCACACTGGC
TTGATCGCGCCCATGAAGATCCGCACAGAGGCCCCTGGGAACCTTCGTTTATACAGTGGGAGCCCCACTC
GCAGCGAGAAAGAGCAGGTCTCCATCAGCTCCTTCTACTACAAGGAGCGGAAATCAAGACGATGGAAAAG
TAAGCGTGAGGGATCAGACTCTGGCAATCGACAGATCAAGGCTGCTGGGAAAGTCATCATCCAGGATGGC
AGCGGAAGTGGTATGGTGTCAGTAATTAACACTGTGGATACCTCCCATGAGGACATGATTCACGACGCCC
AGATGGACTACTATGGCACCCGCCTGGCAACCTGCTCATCAGACAGGTCCGTCAAAATCTTTGATGTGCG
CAATGGAGGGCAGATCCTTATCGCCGACCTCAGGGGTCATGAGGGTCCTGTGTGGCAAGTGGCCTGGGCT
CACCCCATGTACGGCAACATCCTGGCATCGTGCTCCTATGACCGGAAAGTCATTATCTGGAGAGAGGAAA
ACGGCACCTGGGAGAAGAGCCACGAGCATGCGGGACACGACTCCTCAGTGAACTCGGTGTGCTGGGCCCC
CCATGACTACGGCCTGATCCTGGCCTGTGGGAGCTCGGATGGGGCCATCTCCCTGCTGACTTACACCGGG
GAAGGCCAATGGGAAGTAAAGAAGATCAACAACGCTCACACCATTGGCTGCAATGCCGTCAGCTGGGCCC
CTGCTGTTGTACCTGGAAGCCTCATAGACCACCCATCGGGGCAGAAACCCAATTACATCAAGAGGTTTGC
ATCAGGTGGCTGTGACAACCTCATCAAGCTGTGGAAGGAGGAGGAGGACGGCCAGTGGAAGGAGGAGCAG
AAGCTAGAAGCGCACAGTGACTGGGTTCGAGATGTGGCCTGGGCCCCCTCCATCGGCCTGCCCACCAGCA
CCATCGCCAGCTGCTCCCAGGATGGTCGTGTGTTCATTTGGACCTGTGATGATGCCTCAAGCAATACGTG
GTCCCCTAAATTGTTGCACAAGTTCAACGATGTGGTGTGGCATGTGAGCTGGTCCATCACAGCCAACATC
CTGGCTGTCTCTGGTGGAGACAATAAGGTGACCCTGTGGAAGGAGTCAGTTGATGGGCAGTGGGTGTGCA
TCAGTGATGTCAACAAGGGCCAGGGCTCCGTATCAGCATCAGTGACAGAGGGCCAGCAGAACGAGCAGGG
TAGCGGCAGTGGGATTGCTTGCCTCCTGCCTGTTCACAAATCGCTGGGAGAGCTGTACATATTGAATGTG
AATGATATTCAGGAAACATGTCAGAAGAATGCCGCCTCTGCCTTGCTCGTTGGAAGAAAGGATCTTGTCC
AGGTTTGGTCGCTGGCTACGGTAGCTACAGATCTTTGCCTTGGTCCGAAATCTGACCCAGATTTGGAAAC
ACCCTGGGCTCGACATCCATTTGGGCGGCAGCTGCTGGAGTCCCTGTTGGCTCACTATTGCCGGCTCCGG
GATGTTCAGACACTGGCGATGCTCTGTAGCGTGTTTGAAGCCCAGTCTCGGCCTCAGGGGCTACCAAACC
CCTTTGGGCCTTTTCCTAACCGTTCTTCTAATCTTGTGGTGTCCCATAGTCGATATCCTAGCTTTACCTC
TTCTGGTTCCTGCTCCAGTATGTCAGACCCAGGGCTCAACACTGGCGGCTGGAACATAGCGGGAAGAGAG
GCAGAGCACTTGTCCTCCCCTTGGGGAGAATCCTCACCAGAAGAGCTCCGCTTTGGGAGTCTGACCTACA
GTGATCCCCGTGAGCGAGAACGCGACCAGCATGATAAAAATAAAAGGCTCCTGGACCCCGCCAATACCCA
GCAATTTGATGACTTTAAGAAATGCTATGGGGAAATCCTCTACCGTTGGGGTCTGAGAGAGAAGCGAGCT
GAAGTGTTGAAGTTTGTCTCCTGTCCTCCTGACCCTCACAAAGGGATCGAGTTCGGCGTGTACTGCAGCC
ACTGCCGGAGTGAGGTCCGTGGCACGCAGTGTGCCATCTGCAAAGGCTTCACGTTCCAGTGTGCCATCTG
TCACGTGGCTGTGCGGGGATCGTCCAATTTCTGCCTGACCTGTGGGCACGGTGGCCACACCAGCCACATG
ATGGAGTGGTTTCGGACCCAGGAGGTGTGTCCCACCGGGTGTGGGTGCCACTGCCTGCTTGAAAGCACTT
TCTGAGCGGCCGCTAAGTAAGTAAGGATCCCCAGCTTGGCCGCCATGGCCCAACTTGTTTATTGCAGCTT
ATAATGGTTACAAATAAAGCAATAGCATCACAAATTTCACAAATAAAGCATTTTTTTCACTGCATTCTAG
TTGTGGTTTGTCCAAACTCATCAATGTATCTTATCATGTCTGGATCGGGAATTAATTCGGCGCAGCACCA
TGGCCTGAAATAACCTCTGAAAGAGGAACTTGGTTAGGTACCTTCTGAGGCGGAAAGAACCAGCTGTGGA
ATGTGTGTCAGTTAGGGTGTGGAAAGTCCCCAGGCTCCCCAGCAGGCAGAAGTATGCAAAGCATGCATCT
CAATTAGTCAGCAACCAGGTGTGGAAAGTCCCCAGGCTCCCCAGCAGGCAGAAGTATGCAAAGCATGCAT
CTCAATTAGTCAGCAACCATAGTCCCGCCCCTAACTCCGCCCATCCCGCCCCTAACTCCGCCCAGTTCCG
CCCATTCTCCGCCCCATGGCTGACTAATTTTTTTTATTTATGCAGAGGCCGAGGCCGCCTCGGCCTCTGA
GCTATTCCAGAAGTAGTGAGGAGGCTTTTTTGGAGGCCTAGGCTTTTGCAAAAAGCTGTTAACAGCTTGG
CACTGGCCGTCGTTTTACAACGTCGTGACTGGGAAAACCCTGGCGTTACCCAACTTAATCGCCTTGCAGC
ACATCCCCCTTTCGCCAGCTGGCGTAATAGCGAAGAGGCCCGCACCGATCGCCCTTCCCAACAGTTGCGC
AGCCTGAATGGCGAATGGCGCCTGATGCGGTATTTTCTCCTTACGCATCTGTGCGGTATTTCACACCGCA
TA
[142 nt withheld, positions 5743-5884]
C
[141 nt withheld, positions 5886-6026]
CCTTTGACGTTGGAGTCCACGTTCTTT
[37 nt withheld, positions 6054-6090]
ACCCTATCTCGGGCTATTCTTTTGATTTATAAGGGATTTTGCCGATTTCGGCCTATTGGTTAAAAAATGA
GCTGATTTAACAAAAATTTAACGCGAATTTTAACAAAATATTAACGTTTACAATTTTATGGTGCACTCTC
AGTACAATCTGCTCTGATGCCGCATAGTTAAGCCAGCCCCGACACCCGCCAACACCCGCTGACGCGCCCT
GACGGGCTTGTCTGCTCCCGGCATCCGCTTACAGACAAGCTGTGACCGTCTCCGGGAGCTGCATGTGTCA
GAGGTTTTCACCGTCATCACCGAAACGCGCGAGACGAAAGGGCCTCGTGATACGCCTATTTTTATAGGTT
AATGTCATGATAATAATGGTTTCTTAGACGTCAGGTGGCACTTTTCGGGGAAATGTGCGCGGAACCCCTA
TTTGTTTATTTTTCTAAATACATTCAAATATGTATCCGCTCATGAGACAATAACCCTGATAAATGCTTCA
ATAATATTGAAAAAGGAAGAGTATGAGTATTCAACATTTCCGTGTCGCCCTTATTCCCTTTTTTGCGGCA
TTTTGCCTTCCTGTTTTTGCTCACCCAGAAACGCTGGTGAAAGTAAAAGATGCTGAAGATCAGTTGGGTG
CACGAGTGGGTTACATCGAACTGGATCTCAACAGCGGTAAGATCCTTGAGAGTTTTCGCCCCGAAGAACG
TTTTCCAATGATGAGCACTTTTAAAGTTCTGCTATGTGGCGCGGTATTATCCCGTATTGACGCCGGGCAA
GAGCAACTCGGTCGCCGCATACACTATTCTCAGAATGACTTGGTTGAGTACTCACCAGTCACAGAAAAGC
ATCTTACGGATGGCATGACAGTAAGAGAATTATGCAGTGCTGCCATAACCATGAGTGATAACACTGCGGC
CAACTTACTTCTGACAACGATCGGAGGACCGAAGGAGCTAACCGCTTTTTTGCACAACATGGGGGATCAT
GTAACTCGCCTTGATCGTTGGGAACCGGAGCTGAATGAAGCCATACCAAACGACGAGCGTGACACCACGA
TGCCTGTAGCAATGGCAACAACGTTGCGCAAACTATTAACTGGCGAACTACTTACTCTAGCTTCCCGGCA
ACAATTAATAGACTGGATGGAGGCGGATAAAGTTGCAGGACCACTTCTGCGCTCGGCCCTTCCGGCTGGC
TGGTTTATTGCTGATAAATCTGGAGCCGGTGAGCGTGGGTCTCGCGGTATCATTGCAGCACTGGGGCCAG
ATGGTAAGCCCTCCCGTATCGTAGTTATCTACACGACGGGGAGTCAGGCAACTATGGATGAACGAAATAG
ACAGATCGCTGAGATAGGTGCCTCACTGATTAAGCATTGGTAACTGTCAGACCAAGTTTACTCATATATA
CTTTAGATTGATTTAAAACTTCATTTTTAATTTAAAAGGATCTAGGTGAAGATCCTTTTTGATAATCTCA
TGACCAAAATCCCTTAACGTGAGTTTTCGTTCCACTGAGCGTCAGACCCCGTAGAAAAGATCAAAGGATC
TTCTTGAGATCCTTTTTTTCTGCGCGTAATCTGCTGCTTGCAAACAAAAAAACCACCGCTACCAGCGGTG
GTTTGTTTGCCGGATCAAGAGCTACCAACTCTTTTTCCGAAGGTAACTGGCTTCAGCAGAGCGCAGATAC
CAAATACTGTTCTTCTAGTGTAGCCGTAGTTAGGCCACCACTTCAAGAACTCTGTAGCACCGCCTACATA
CCTCGCTCTGCTAATCCTGTTACCAGTGGCTGCTGCCAGTGGCGATAAGTCGTGTCTTACCGGGTTGGAC
TCAAGACGATAGTTACCGGATAAGGCGCAGCGGTCGGGCTGAACGGGGGGTTCGTGCACACAGCCCAGCT
TGGAGCGAACGACCTACACCGAACTGAGATACCTACAGCGTGAGCTATGAGAAAGCGCCACGCTTCCCGA
AGGGAGAAAGGCGGACAGGTATCCGGTAAGCGGCAGGGTCGGAACAGGAGAGCGCACGAGGGAGCTTCCA
GGGGGAAACGCCTGGTATCTTTATAGTCCTGTCGGGTTTCGCCACCTCTGACTTGAGCGTCGATTTTTGT
GATGCTCGTCAGGGGGGCGGAGCCTATGGAAAAACGCCAGCAACGCGGCCTTTTTACGGTTCCTGGCCTT
TTGCTGGCCTTTTGCTCACATGTTCTTTCCTGCGTTATCCCCTGATTCTGTGGATAACCGTATTACCGCC
TTTGAGTGAGCTGATACCGCTCGCCGCAGCCGAACGACCGAGCGCAGCGAGTCAGTGAGCGAGGAAGCGG
AAGAGCGCCCAATACGCAAACCGCCTCTCCCCGCGCGTTGGCCGATTCATTAATGCAGCTGGCACGACAG
GTTTCCCGACTGGAAAGCGGGCAGTGAGCGCAACGCAATTAATGTGAGTTAGCTCACTCATTAGGCACCC
CAGGCTTTACACTTTATGCTTCCGGCTCGTATGTTGTGTGGAATTGTGAGCGGATAACAATTTCACACAG
GAAACAGCTATGACATGATTACGAATTAA
Features (pLannotate 1.2.2; 21 found; start..end, strand, type, name):
     14..393     +  enhancer       CMV enhancer: human cytomegalovirus immediate early enhancer
    394..597     +  promoter       CMV promoter: human cytomegalovirus (CMV) immediate early promoter
    733..776     +  intron         CMV intron (fragment): modified intron A from human cytomegalovirus
    828..846     +  promoter       SP6 promoter: promoter for bacteriophage SP6 RNA polymerase
    850..887     +  CDS            IgH signal sequence (fragment): signal sequence from the mouse immunoglobulin heavy chain variable region
    940..960     +  CDS            FLAG (fragment): FLAG® epitope tag, followed by an enterokinase cleavage site
   2953..3918    +  CDS            SEC13: SEC13_HUMAN - Also known as D3S1231E, SEC13A From Homo sapiens (Human).
   4952..5086    +  polyA_signal   SV40 poly(A) signal: SV40 polyadenylation signal
   5155..5512    +  promoter       SV40 promoter: SV40 enhancer and early promoter
   5531..5685    +  CDS            lacZα (fragment): LacZα fragment of β-galactosidase; lacZ fragment
   5691..5742    -  misc_feature   bom (fragment): basis of mobility region from pBR322
   5761..6141    +  rep_origin     M13 ori (sequence partly withheld): M13 bacteriophage origin of replication; arrow indicates direction of (+) strand synthesis
   6217..6266    -  misc_feature   bom (fragment): basis of mobility region from pBR322
   6368..6403    -  CDS            rop (fragment): Rop protein, which maintains plasmids at low copy number; rop
   6498..6602    +  promoter       AmpR promoter: bla
   6603..7463    +  CDS            AmpR: β-lactamase; bla; confers resistance to ampicillin, carbenicillin, and related antibiotics
   7634..8222    +  rep_origin     ori: high-copy-number ColE1/pMB1/pBR322/pUC origin of replication
   8405..8497    +  CDS            lacI (fragment): lac repressor; lacI; The lac repressor binds to the lac operator to inhibit transcription in E. coli. This inhibition can be relieved by adding lactose or isopropyl-β-D-thiogalactopyranoside (IPTG).
   8510..8531    +  protein_bind   CAP binding site: CAP binding activates transcription in the presence of cAMP. E. coli catabolite activator protein
   8546..8576    +  promoter       lac promoter: promoter for the E. coli lac operon
   8584..8600    +  protein_bind   lac operator: The lac repressor binds to the lac operator to inhibit transcription in E. coli. This inhibition can be relieved by adding lactose or isopropyl-β-D-thiogalactopyranoside (IPTG). lac repressor encoded by lacI
