[The description below was written by a language model from this plasmid's Addgene catalogue record and pLannotate feature annotations shown in this document.]
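Description:
FLAG-sc-WDR59-SEC13 is a mammalian expression plasmid built on the pRK5 backbone for transient expression of a human WDR59-SEC13 "single chain" protein, a fused form of two subunits of the GATOR2 complex. In E. coli it is propagated as a high-copy plasmid through a ColE1/pUC-type origin and selected with ampicillin via the bla (AmpR) gene. The backbone also carries an M13 phage origin, lac promoter/operator elements and short remnants of lacZα, lacI, rop and bom, none of which relate to the payload.

Expression is driven by the human cytomegalovirus immediate-early enhancer and promoter, followed by a fragment of CMV intron A and an SP6 promoter. Transcripts are terminated by an SV40 polyadenylation signal downstream of the insert. An SV40 enhancer/early promoter region sits just beyond it, as is typical of pRK5. The open reading frame begins with an N-terminal FLAG epitope, which allows detection and immunopurification of the fusion protein. According to the depositor, human SEC13 is fused within human WDR59 rather than appended to one end. This matches the feature table, where the annotated SEC13 coding segment lies in the middle of the roughly 4 kb span between the FLAG tag and the poly(A) signal. The flanking WDR59 sequence was not called by the automated annotation, and the linker design is not stated. A short fragment annotated as an IgH signal sequence lies upstream of the FLAG tag and is probably a partial match in the leader region rather than a functional secretion signal.

The construct was assembled by Gibson cloning and deposited with a study of how amino acids regulate mTORC1. The record does not state the rationale for the fusion beyond producing this pair as a single chain in the GATOR2 complex.
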