Addgene plasmid #237416: FLAG-sc-WDR59-SEC13
Purpose: Transient expression of N-terminally FLAG-tagged human WDR59-SEC13 "single chain" in the GATOR2 complex
Depositing lab: David Sabatini. Depositing organization: Institute of Organic Chemistry and Biochemistry, Boston. Publication: Structural basis for the dynamic regulation of mTORC1 by amino acids. Valenstein ML, Wranik M, Lalgudi PV, Linde-Garelli KY, Choi Y, Chivukula RR, Sabatini DM, Rogala KB. Nature. 2025 Aug 20. doi: 10.1038/s41586-025-09428-7. PubMed 40836086.
Backbone
  Vector backbone: pRK5
  Vector type: Mammalian Expression
Growth in bacteria
  Bacterial resistance: Ampicillin, 100 μg/mL
  Growth temperature: 37°C
  Growth strain: DH5alpha
  Copy number: High Copy
Gene/Insert
  Gene/Insert name: WDR59-SEC13 fusion
  Species: H. sapiens (human)
  Entrez Gene: WDR59 (a.k.a. CDW12, FP977, p90-120); SEC13 (a.k.a. D3S1231E, SEC13L1, SEC13R, npp-20)
  Tag / fusion protein: FLAG (N terminal on insert)
  Cloning method: Gibson Cloning
Terms and licenses: Academic/Nonprofit Terms; Industry Terms: Not Available to Industry
Depositor comments: Contains two fused inserts: human SEC13 fused within human WDR59
How to cite: FLAG-sc-WDR59-SEC13 was a gift from David Sabatini (Addgene plasmid # 237416 ; http://n2t.net/addgene:237416 ; RRID:Addgene_237416)
