>Addgene plasmid #237416 | FLAG-sc-WDR59-SEC13 | depositor partial sequence | sequence record 466423 | partial - insert
ATGGAAATGGACTACAAGGATGACGATGACAAGGGTGGTGGTGGTGGTGCGTCGACGATGGCGGCGCGAT
GGAGCAGCGAAAACGTGGTTGTAGAGTTCCGTGACTCCCAGGCAACTGCGATGTCTGTGGACTGTCTTGG
GCAGCATGCAGTGCTTTCTGGCCGCAGATTCTTATACATCGTCAATCTAGATGCCCCTTTCGAAGGTCAC
CGAAAGATCTCTCGCCAGAGCAAATGGGACATTGGAGCTGTGCAGTGGAATCCTCATGACAGCTTTGCAC
ACTATTTTGCGGCTTCGAGTAACCAACGAGTAGACCTTTACAAGTGGAAAGACGGCAGTGGGGAAGTTGG
CACAACCTTACAAGGCCACACTCGTGTCATCAGCGACTTGGACTGGGCGGTGTTTGAGCCTGACCTCCTG
GTTACCAGCTCTGTGGACACCTACATCTACATTTGGGATATCAAAGACACAAGGAAACCTACTGTTGCAC
TGTCTGCTGTTGCGGGTGCCTCCCAGGTCAAATGGAATAAAAAAAATGCTAACTGCCTTGCCACCAGCCA
TGACGGCGATGTGCGGATATGGGATAAGAGGAAACCCAGTACAGCAGTGGAATATCTAGCCGCCCACCTC
TCCAAAATCCATGGCCTGGACTGGCACCCAGACAGCGAGCACATTCTTGCTACCTCCAGTCAAGACAATT
CTGTGAAGTTCTGGGATTACCGCCAGCCTCGGAAATACCTCAATATTCTTCCTTGCCAGGTGCCTGTCTG
GAAGGCCAGATACACACCTTTCAGCAATGGATTGGTGACTGTGATGGTTCCCCAGCTGCGGAGGGAAAAC
AGCCTTCTCCTGTGGAATGTCTTTGACTTGAACACCCCAGTCCACACCTTCGTGGGGCATGATGATGTGG
TCCTGGAGTTCCAGTGGAGGAAGCAGAAGGAAGGGTCCAAGGACTATCAACTGGTGACGTGGTCCCGGGA
TCAGACCTTGAGAATGTGGCGGGTGGATTCCCAGATGCAGAGGCTTTGTGCAAATGACATATTAGATGGT
GTTGATGAGTTCATTGAGAGTATTTCCCTTCTGCCGGAACCTGAGAAGACCCTGCACACTGAAGATACAG
ATCACCAGCACACTGCAAGCCATGGGGAGGAAGAAGCCCTAAAAGAAGATCCCCCTAGAAATCTCCTGGA
AGAGAGGAAATCAGATCAACTGGGGCTGCCTCAGACCTTGCAGCAGGAATTCTCCCTGATCAATGTGCAA
ATCCGGAATGTCAATGTGGAGATGGATGCGGCAGACAGGAGCTGCACAGTGTCTGTGCACTGCAGCAACC
ATCGTGTCAAGATGCTGGTGAAGTTCCCTGCACAGTACCCAAACAACGCCGCCCCTTCCTTCCAGTTTAT
TAACCCCACAACCATCACATCCACCATGAAAGCTAAGCTGCTGAAGATCCTGAAGGACACAGCCCTGCAG
AAAGTGAAGCGTGGCCAGAGCTGCCTGGAGCCCTGCCTGCGCCAGCTCGTCTCCTGCCTTGAGTCCTTTG
TGAACCAGGAAGACAGCGCTTCCAGCAACCCGTTTGCACTCCCCAACTCTGTCACTCCCCCCTTACCGAC
GTTTGCGCGGGTGACCACGGCTTACGGGTCGTACCAGGACGCCAACATTCCCTTTCCTAGGACTTCTGGG
GCCAGGTTCTGCGGAGCAGGTTACCTGGTATATTTCACAAGGCCCATGACAATGCATCGGGCGGTGTCTC
CCACAGAGCCTACTCCGAGATCTCTCTCAGCCTTGTCTGCTTATCACACTGGCTTGATCGCGCCCATGAA
GATCCGCACAGAGGCCCCTGGGAACCTTCGTTTATACAGTGGGAGCCCCACTCGCAGCGAGAAAGAGCAG
GTCTCCATCAGCTCCTTCTACTACAAGGAGCGGAAATCAAGACGATGGAAAAGTAAGCGTGAGGGATCAG
ACTCTGGCAATCGACAGATCAAGGCTGCTGGGAAAGTCATCATCCAGGATGGCAGCGGAAGTGGTATGGT
GTCAGTAATTAACACTGTGGATACCTCCCATGAGGACATGATTCACGACGCCCAGATGGACTACTATGGC
ACCCGCCTGGCAACCTGCTCATCAGACAGGTCCGTCAAAATCTTTGATGTGCGCAATGGAGGGCAGATCC
TTATCGCCGACCTCAGGGGTCATGAGGGTCCTGTGTGGCAAGTGGCCTGGGCTCACCCCATGTACGGCAA
CATCCTGGCATCGTGCTCCTATGACCGGAAAGTCATTATCTGGAGAGAGGAAAACGGCACCTGGGAGAAG
AGCCACGAGCATGCGGGACACGACTCCTCAGTGAACTCGGTGTGCTGGGCCCCCCATGACTACGGCCTGA
TCCTGGCCTGTGGGAGCTCGGATGGGGCCATCTCCCTGCTGACTTACACCGGGGAAGGCCAATGGGAAGT
AAAGAAGATCAACAACGCTCACACCATTGGCTGCAATGCCGTCAGCTGGGCCCCTGCTGTTGTACCTGGA
AGCCTCATAGACCACCCATCGGGGCAGAAACCCAATTACATCAAGAGGTTTGCATCAGGTGGCTGTGACA
ACCTCATCAAGCTGTGGAAGGAGGAGGAGGACGGCCAGTGGAAGGAGGAGCAGAAGCTAGAAGCGCACAG
TGACTGGGTTCGAGATGTGGCCTGGGCCCCCTCCATCGGCCTGCCCACCAGCACCATCGCCAGCTGCTCC
CAGGATGGTCGTGTGTTCATTTGGACCTGTGATGATGCCTCAAGCAATACGTGGTCCCCTAAATTGTTGC
ACAAGTTCAACGATGTGGTGTGGCATGTGAGCTGGTCCATCACAGCCAACATCCTGGCTGTCTCTGGTGG
AGACAATAAGGTGACCCTGTGGAAGGAGTCAGTTGATGGGCAGTGGGTGTGCATCAGTGATGTCAACAAG
GGCCAGGGCTCCGTATCAGCATCAGTGACAGAGGGCCAGCAGAACGAGCAGGGTAGCGGCAGTGGGATTG
CTTGCCTCCTGCCTGTTCACAAATCGCTGGGAGAGCTGTACATATTGAATGTGAATGATATTCAGGAAAC
ATGTCAGAAGAATGCCGCCTCTGCCTTGCTCGTTGGAAGAAAGGATCTTGTCCAGGTTTGGTCGCTGGCT
ACGGTAGCTACAGATCTTTGCCTTGGTCCGAAATCTGACCCAGATTTGGAAACACCCTGGGCTCGACATC
CATTTGGGCGGCAGCTGCTGGAGTCCCTGTTGGCTCACTATTGCCGGCTCCGGGATGTTCAGACACTGGC
GATGCTCTGTAGCGTGTTTGAAGCCCAGTCTCGGCCTCAGGGGCTACCAAACCCCTTTGGGCCTTTTCCT
AACCGTTCTTCTAATCTTGTGGTGTCCCATAGTCGATATCCTAGCTTTACCTCTTCTGGTTCCTGCTCCA
GTATGTCAGACCCAGGGCTCAACACTGGCGGCTGGAACATAGCGGGAAGAGAGGCAGAGCACTTGTCCTC
CCCTTGGGGAGAATCCTCACCAGAAGAGCTCCGCTTTGGGAGTCTGACCTACAGTGATCCCCGTGAGCGA
GAACGCGACCAGCATGATAAAAATAAAAGGCTCCTGGACCCCGCCAATACCCAGCAATTTGATGACTTTA
AGAAATGCTATGGGGAAATCCTCTACCGTTGGGGTCTGAGAGAGAAGCGAGCTGAAGTGTTGAAGTTTGT
CTCCTGTCCTCCTGACCCTCACAAAGGGATCGAGTTCGGCGTGTACTGCAGCCACTGCCGGAGTGAGGTC
CGTGGCACGCAGTGTGCCATCTGCAAAGGCTTCACGTTCCAGTGTGCCATCTGTCACGTGGCTGTGCGGG
GATCGTCCAATTTCTGCCTGACCTGTGGGCACGGTGGCCACACCAGCCACATGATGGAGTGGTTTCGGAC
CCAGGAGGTGTGTCCCACCGGGTGTGGGTGCCACTGCCTGCTTGAAAGCACTTTCTGA
